>Addgene plasmid #195747 | pClathrin-miRFP718nano | addgene full sequence | sequence record 384905 | Addgene NGS Result
GTGTCAGTTAGGGTGTGGAAAGTCCCCAGGCTCCCCAGCAGGCAGAAGTATGCAAAGCATGCATCTCAAT
TAGTCAGCAACCAGGTGTGGAAAGTCCCCAGGCTCCCCAGCAGGCAGAAGTATGCAAAGCATGCATCTCA
ATTAGTCAGCAACCATAGTCCCGCCCCTAACTCCGCCCATCCCGCCCCTAACTCCGCCCAGTTCCGCCCA
TTCTCCGCCCCATGGCTGACTAATTTTTTTTATTTATGCAGAGGCCGAGGCCGCCTCTGCCTCTGAGCTA
TTCCAGAAGTAGTGAGGAGGCTTTTTTGGAGGCCTAGGCTTTTGCAAAAAGCTCCCGGGAGCTTGTATAT
CCATTTTCGGATCTGATCAGCACGTGTTGACAATTAATCATCGGCATAGTATATCGGCATAGTATAATAC
GACAAGGTGAGGAACTAAACCATGGCCAAGTTGACCAGTGCCGTTCCGGTGCTCACCGCGCGCGACGTCG
CCGGAGCGGTCGAGTTCTGGACCGACCGGCTCGGGTTCTCCCGGGACTTCGTGGAGGACGACTTCGCCGG
TGTGGTCCGGGACGACGTGACCCTGTTCATCAGCGCGGTCCAGGACCAGGTGGTGCCGGACAACACCCTG
GCCTGGGTGTGGGTGCGCGGCCTGGACGAGCTGTACGCCGAGTGGTCGGAGGTCGTGTCCACGAACTTCC
GGGACGCCTCCGGGCCGGCCATGACCGAGATCGGCGAGCAGCCGTGGGGGCGGGAGTTCGCCCTGCGCGA
CCCGGCCGGCAACTGCGTGCACTTCGTGGCCGAGGAGCAGGACTGACACGTGCTACGAGATTTCGATTCC
ACCGCCGCCTTCTATGAAAGGTTGGGCTTCGGAATCGTTTTCCGGGACGCCGGCTGGATGATCCTCCAGC
GCGGGGATCTCATGCTGGAGTTCTTCGCCCACCCCAACTTGTTTATTGCAGCTTATAATGGTTACAAATA
AAGCAATAGCATCACAAATTTCACAAATAAAGCATTTTTTTCACTGCATTCTAGTTGTGGTTTGTCCAAA
CTCATCAATGTATCTTATCATGTCTGTATACCGTCGACCTCTAGCTAGAGCTTGGCGTAATCATGGTCAT
AGCTGTTTCCTGTGTGAAATTGTTATCCGCTCACAATTCCACACAACATACGAGCCGGAAGCATAAAGTG
TAAAGCCTGGGGTGCCTAATGAGTGAGCTAACTCACATTAATTGCGTTGCGCTCACTGCCCGCTTTCCAG
TCGGGAAACCTGTCGTGCCAGCTGCATTAATGAATCGGCCAACGCGCGGGGAGAGGCGGTTTGCGTATTG
GGCGCTCTTCCGCTTCCTCGCTCACTGACTCGCTGCGCTCGGTCGTTCGGCTGCGGCGAGCGGTATCAGC
TCACTCAAAGGCGGTAATACGGTTATCCACAGAATCAGGGGATAACGCAGGAAAGAACATGTGAGCAAAA
GGCCAGCAAAAGGCCAGGAACCGTAAAAAGGCCGCGTTGCTGGCGTTTTTCCATAGGCTCCGCCCCCCTG
ACGAGCATCACAAAAATCGACGCTCAAGTCAGAGGTGGCGAAACCCGACAGGACTATAAAGATACCAGGC
GTTTCCCCCTGGAAGCTCCCTCGTGCGCTCTCCTGTTCCGACCCTGCCGCTTACCGGATACCTGTCCGCC
TTTCTCCCTTCGGGAAGCGTGGCGCTTTCTCATAGCTCACGCTGTAGGTATCTCAGTTCGGTGTAGGTCG
TTCGCTCCAAGCTGGGCTGTGTGCACGAACCCCCCGTTCAGCCCGACCGCTGCGCCTTATCCGGTAACTA
TCGTCTTGAGTCCAACCCGGTAAGACACGACTTATCGCCACTGGCAGCAGCCACTGGTAACAGGATTAGC
AGAGCGAGGTATGTAGGCGGTGCTACAGAGTTCTTGAAGTGGTGGCCTAACTACGGCTACACTAGAAGAA
CAGTATTTGGTATCTGCGCTCTGCTGAAGCCAGTTACCTTCGGAAAAAGAGTTGGTAGCTCTTGATCCGG
CAAACAAACCACCGCTGGTAGCGGTGGTTTTTTTGTTTGCAAGCAGCAGATTACGCGCAGAAAAAAAGGA
TCTCAAGAAGATCCTTTGATCTTTTCTACGGGGTCTGACGCTCAGTGGAACGAAAACTCACGTTAAGGGA
TTTTGGTCATGAGATTATCAAAAAGGATCTTCACCTAGATCCTTTTAAATTAAAAATGAAGTTTTAAATC
AATCTAAAGTATATATGAGTAAACTTGGTCTGACAGTTACCAATGCTTAATCAGTGAGGCACCTATCTCA
GCGATCTGTCTATTTCGTTCATCCATAGTTGCCTGACTCCCCGTCGTGTAGATAACTACGATACGGGAGG
GCTTACCATCTGGCCCCAGTGCTGCAATGATACCGCGAGACCCACGCTCACCGGCTCCAGATTTATCAGC
AATAAACCAGCCAGCCGGAAGGGCCGAGCGCAGAAGTGGTCCTGCAACTTTATCCGCCTCCATCCAGTCT
ATTAATTGTTGCCGGGAAGCTAGAGTAAGTAGTTCGCCAGTTAATAGTTTGCGCAACGTTGTTGCCATTG
CTACAGGCATCGTGGTGTCACGCTCGTCGTTTGGTATGGCTTCATTCAGCTCCGGTTCCCAACGATCAAG
GCGAGTTACATGATCCCCCATGTTGTGCAAAAAAGCGGTTAGCTCCTTCGGTCCTCCGATCGTTGTCAGA
AGTAAGTTGGCCGCAGTGTTATCACTCATGGTTATGGCAGCACTGCATAATTCTCTTACTGTCATGCCAT
CCGTAAGATGCTTTTCTGTGACTGGTGAGTACTCAACCAAGTCATTCTGAGAATAGTGTATGCGGCGACC
GAGTTGCTCTTGCCCGGCGTCAATACGGGATAATACCGCGCCACATAGCAGAACTTTAAAAGTGCTCATC
ATTGGAAAACGTTCTTCGGGGCGAAAACTCTCAAGGATCTTACCGCTGTTGAGATCCAGTTCGATGTAAC
CCACTCGTGCACCCAACTGATCTTCAGCATCTTTTACTTTCACCAGCGTTTCTGGGTGAGCAAAAACAGG
AAGGCAAAATGCCGCAAAAAAGGGAATAAGGGCGACACGGAAATGTTGAATACTCATACTCTTCCTTTTT
CAATATTATTGAAGCATTTATCAGGGTTATTGTCTCATGAGCGGATACATATTTGAATGTATTTAGAAAA
ATAAACAAATAGGGGTTCCGCGCACATTTCCCCGAAAAGTGCCACCTGACGTCGACGGATCGGGAGATCT
CCCGATCCCCTATGGTGCACTCTCAGTACAATCTGCTCTGATGCCGCATAGTTAAGCCAGTATCTGCTCC
CTGCTTGTGTGTTGGAGGTCGCTGAGTAGTGCGCGAGCAAAATTTAAGCTACAACAAGGCAAGGCTTGAC
CGACAATTGCATGAAGAATCTGCTTAGGGTTAGGCGTTTTGCGCTGCTTCGCGATGTACGGGCCAGATAT
ACGCGTTGACATTGATTATTGACTAGTTATTAATAGTAATCAATTACGGGGTCATTAGTTCATAGCCCAT
ATATGGAGTTCCGCGTTACATAACTTACGGTAAATGGCCCGCCTGGCTGACCGCCCAACGACCCCCGCCC
ATTGACGTCAATAATGACGTATGTTCCCATAGTAACGCCAATAGGGACTTTCCATTGACGTCAATGGGTG
GAGTATTTACGGTAAACTGCCCACTTGGCAGTACATCAAGTGTATCATATGCCAAGTACGCCCCCTATTG
ACGTCAATGACGGTAAATGGCCCGCCTGGCATTATGCCCAGTACATGACCTTATGGGACTTTCCTACTTG
GCAGTACATCTACGTATTAGTCATCGCTATTACCATGGTGATGCGGTTTTGGCAGTACATCAATGGGCGT
GGATAGCGGTTTGACTCACGGGGATTTCCAAGTCTCCACCCCATTGACGTCAATGGGAGTTTGTTTTGGC
ACCAAAATCAACGGGACTTTCCAAAATGTCGTAACAACTCCGCCCCATTGACGCAAATGGGCGGTAGGCG
TGTACGGTGGGAGGTCTATATAAGCAGAGCTCTCTGGCTAACTAGAGAACCCACTGCTTACTGGCTTATC
GAAATTAATACGACTCACTATAGGGAGACCCAAGCTGGCTAGTTAAGCTTGGTACCATGGCAAACCTGGA
CAAGATGCTGAACACCATCGTGACCGAGGTGCGCCAGTTCCTGCAAGTGGACAGACTCTGCGTGTTCAAG
TTCGAGGAAGATTACTCCGGCAACATCATCTACGAAGCCGTGGACGACGGATGGTTGAGCATCCTGAAGA
CCCACGTGCGGGACTGCTACTTCATGGAAACCAGAGGCGAGGAATACCTGCACGGCAGATACCAGGCCAT
CGCCGACATCCACCAGGCCAATCTGGCGGAGAGCTATAGAGACTTCCTGACCCAGTACCAGGTGCGGGCC
ATTGTGGCTGTCCCCATCCTGAAGGGCAAGAAGCTGTGGGGCTTGTTCAGCGCCCACCAACTGGCCGCCC
CTCGGAGCTGGCAGGCCTGGGAAATCGAGTTCCTGAAACAGCAAGCCGTGGTGATGGGCATCGCCATCCA
GCAGAGCGGAGGTGGTGGATCAGGAGGAGGTGGTTCTGGAGGTGGTGGATCAGGAGGAAGATCTATGGCT
GATGACTTTGGCTTCTTCTCGTCGTCGGAGAGTGGTGCCCCGGAGGCGGCGGAGGAGGACCCGGCGGCCG
CCTTCCTGGCCCAGCAGGAGAGCGAGATTGCAGGCATAGAGAACGACGAGGGCTTCGGGGCACCTGCCGG
CAGCCATGCGGCCCCCGCACAGCCGGGCCCCACGAGTGGGGCTGGTTCTGAGGACATGGGGACCACAGTC
AATGGAGATGTGTTTCAGGAGGCCAACGGTCCTGCTGATGGCTACGCAGCCATTGCCCAGGCTGACAGGC
TGACCCAGGAGCCTGAGAGCATCCGCAAGTGGCGAGAGGAGCAGAGGAAACGGCTGCAAGAGCTGGATGC
TGCATCTAAGGTCACGGAACAGGAATGGCGGGAGAAGGCCAAGAAGGACCTGGAGGAGTGGAACCAGCGC
CAGAGTGAACAAGTAGAGAAGAACAAGATCAACAACCGGGCATCCGAGGAGGCTTTCGTGAAGGAATCCA
AGGAGGAGACCCCAGGCACAGAGTGGGAGAAGGTGGCCCAGCTATGTGACTTCAACCCCAAGAGCAGCAA
GCAGTGCAAAGATGTGTCCCGCCTGCGCTCGGTGCTCATGTCCCTGAAGCAGACGCCACTGTCCCGCTAG
TCTAGAGGGCCCTTCGAACAAAAACTCATCTCAGAAGAGGATCTGAATATGCATACCGGTCATCATCACC
ATCACCATTGAGTTTAAACCCGCTGATCAGCCTCGACTGTGCCTTCTAGTTGCCAGCCATCTGTTGTTTG
CCCCTCCCCCGTGCCTTCCTTGACCCTGGAAGGTGCCACTCCCACTGTCCTTTCCTAATAAAATGAGGAA
ATTGCATCGCATTGTCTGAGTAGGTGTCATTCTATTCTGGGGGGTGGGGTGGGGCAGGACAGCAAGGGGG
AGGATTGGGAAGACAATAGCAGGCATGCTGGGGATGCGGTGGGCTCTATGGCTTCTGAGGCGGAAAGAAC
CAGCTGGGGCTCTAGGGGGTATCCCC
[124 nt withheld, positions 5697-5820]
C
[91 nt withheld, positions 5822-5912]
A
[49 nt withheld, positions 5914-5962]
CCTTTGACGTTGGAGTCCACGTTCTTT
[37 nt withheld, positions 5990-6026]
ACCCTATCTCGGTCTATTCTTTTGATTTATAAGGGATTTTGCCGATTTCGGCCTATTGGTTAAAAAATGA
GCTGATTTAACAAAAATTTAACGCGAATTAATTCTGTGGAATGT
Features (pLannotate 1.2.2; 22 found; start..end, strand, type, name):
    376..423     +  promoter       EM7 promoter: synthetic bacterial promoter&nbsp
    442..816     +  CDS            BleoR: antibiotic-binding protein; Sh ble from Streptoalloteichus hindustanus; confers resistance to bleomycin, phleomycin, and Zeocin™
    826..951     +  CDS            ble (fragment): BLE_KLEPN - Experimental evidence at protein level: Swiss-Prot protein existence level 1. Binding protein with a strong affinity to the bleomycin family of antibiotics. Binds to CL990; an antimitotic-antibiotic compound. From Klebsiella pneumoniae.
    946..1067    +  polyA_signal   SV40 poly(A) signal: SV40 polyadenylation signal
   1140..1156    -  protein_bind   lac operator: The lac repressor binds to the lac operator to inhibit transcription in E. coli. This inhibition can be relieved by adding lactose or isopropyl-β-D-thiogalactopyranoside (IPTG). lac repressor encoded by lacI
   1164..1194    -  promoter       lac promoter: promoter for the E. coli lac operon
   1209..1230    -  protein_bind   CAP binding site: CAP binding activates transcription in the presence of cAMP. E. coli catabolite activator protein
   1243..1335    -  CDS            lacI (fragment): lac repressor; lacI; The lac repressor binds to the lac operator to inhibit transcription in E. coli. This inhibition can be relieved by adding lactose or isopropyl-β-D-thiogalactopyranoside (IPTG).
   1518..2106    -  rep_origin     ori: high-copy-number ColE1/pMB1/pBR322/pUC origin of replication
   2277..3137    -  CDS            AmpR: β-lactamase; bla; confers resistance to ampicillin, carbenicillin, and related antibiotics
   3138..3242    -  promoter       AmpR promoter: bla
   3301..3353    -  misc_feature   bom (fragment): basis of mobility region from pBR322
   3508..3887    +  enhancer       CMV enhancer: human cytomegalovirus immediate early enhancer
   3888..4091    +  promoter       CMV promoter: human cytomegalovirus (CMV) immediate early promoter
   4087..4120    +  LTR            5' LTR (truncated) (fragment): truncated 5' long terminal repeat (LTR) from HIV-1
   4136..4154    +  promoter       T7 promoter: promoter for bacteriophage T7 RNA polymerase
   4187..4627    +  CDS            miRFP670nano: miRFP670nano is a basic (constitutively fluorescent) near ir fluorescent protein published in 2019, derived from Nostoc punctiforme. It has very low acid sensitivity. It requires the cofactor biliverdin for fluorescence.
   4685..5317    +  CDS            CLTB (fragment): CLCB_HUMAN - Experimental evidence at protein level: Swiss-Prot protein existence level 1. Clathrin is the major protein of the polyhedral coat of coated pits and vesicles. From Homo sapiens (Human).
   5427..5651    +  polyA_signal   bGH poly(A) signal: bovine growth hormone polyadenylation signal
   5655..5676    +  promoter       SV40 promoter (fragment): SV40 enhancer and early promoter
   5697..6125    +  rep_origin     f1 ori (sequence partly withheld): f1 bacteriophage origin of replication; arrow indicates direction of (+) strand synthesis
   6139..328     +  promoter       SV40 promoter (across the origin): SV40 enhancer and early promoter
