[The description below was written by a language model from this plasmid's Addgene catalogue record and pLannotate feature annotations shown in this document.]
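Description:
pClathrin-miRFP718nano is a mammalian expression plasmid of about 6.1 kb built on a pcDNA3.1-type backbone. It produces human clathrin light chain fused at its N terminus to the small near-infrared fluorescent protein miRFP718nano. The roughly 1.1 kb fusion insert lies between NotI and XbaI sites. It is transcribed from the human cytomegalovirus immediate-early enhancer and promoter and terminated by the bovine growth hormone polyadenylation signal. A T7 promoter sits just upstream of the coding region. The automated annotation labels the fluorescent protein as miRFP670nano, which most likely reflects homology to a related protein in the same nano-sized family rather than a different insert. That annotated protein derives from Nostoc punctiforme and needs the cofactor biliverdin to fluoresce. The clathrin portion matches human CLTB, the clathrin light chain B component of the coat on coated pits and vesicles.

In bacteria the plasmid replicates from a high-copy ColE1/pUC-type origin and is selected with ampicillin through the β-lactamase gene. An f1 origin is also present. The feature table shows a second marker cassette in which the SV40 early promoter and a bacterial EM7 promoter drive the Sh ble gene, followed by an SV40 polyadenylation signal. This suggests a Zeocin-selectable version of the backbone that could allow selection in mammalian cells, although the catalogue entry lists only ampicillin. A short fragment annotated as an HIV-1 LTR just downstream of the CMV promoter is probably an incidental sequence match.

The construct serves to label clathrin-coated structures in transfected mammalian cells for near-infrared fluorescence imaging. It also demonstrates that miRFP718nano works as a fusion tag.
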