Addgene plasmid #195747: pClathrin-miRFP718nano
Purpose: Clathrin labelled with near-infrared fluorescent protein miRFP718nano
Depositing lab: Vladislav Verkhusha. Depositing organization: University of Helsinki. Publication: Deep-tissue SWIR imaging using rationally designed small red-shifted near-infrared fluorescent protein. Oliinyk OS, Ma C, Pletnev S, Baloban M, Toboada C, Sheng H, Yao J, Verkhusha VV. Nat Methods. 2022 Dec 1. doi: 10.1038/s41592-022-01683-0. PubMed 36456785.
Backbone
  Vector backbone: pcDNA3.1
  Backbone manufacturer: Invitrogen
  Vector type: Mammalian Expression
Growth in bacteria
  Bacterial resistance: Ampicillin, 100 μg/mL
  Growth temperature: 37°C
  Growth strain: DH5alpha
  Copy number: High Copy
Gene/Insert
  Gene/Insert name: miRFP718nano-clathrin light chain
  Species: H. sapiens (human), Synthetic
  Insert size (bp): 1131
  Promoter: CMV
  Tag / fusion protein: miRFP718nano (N terminal on insert)
  Cloning method: Restriction Enzyme; 5′ cloning site NotI (not destroyed); 3′ cloning site XbaI (not destroyed)
  Sequencing primers: 5′ CMV Forward; 3′ BGH Reverse
Terms and licenses: Academic/Nonprofit Terms; Industry Terms: Not Available to Industry
How to cite: pClathrin-miRFP718nano was a gift from Vladislav Verkhusha (Addgene plasmid # 195747 ; http://n2t.net/addgene:195747 ; RRID:Addgene_195747)
